Addgene plasmid #113123: EcNusGNTD
Purpose: Expresses N-terminus of E. coli NusG
Depositing lab: James Berger. Depositing organization: Johns Hopkins University and School of Medicine. Publication: Mechanism for the Regulated Control of Bacterial Transcription Termination by a Universal Adaptor Protein. Lawson MR, Ma W, Bellecourt MJ, Artsimovitch I, Martin A, Landick R, Schulten K, Berger JM. Mol Cell. 2018 Sep 20;71(6):911-922.e4. doi: 10.1016/j.molcel.2018.07.014. Epub 2018 Aug 16. PubMed 30122535.
Backbone
  Vector backbone: 1C
  Backbone manufacturer: UC Berkeley MacroLab
  Backbone size w/o insert (bp): 6500
  Total vector size (bp): 6800
  Vector type: Bacterial Expression
Growth in bacteria
  Bacterial resistance: Kanamycin, 50 μg/mL
  Growth temperature: 37°C
  Growth strain: DH5alpha
  Growth instructions: For expression, use E. coli BL21 (DE3) Codon+ RIL.
  Copy number: Unknown
Gene/Insert
  Gene/Insert name: NusG
  Species: Escherichia coli
  Insert size (bp): 357
  Mutation: Deleted residues 120-181
  Promoter: T7
  Tag / fusion protein: His6-MBP-N10-TEV (N terminal on backbone)
  Cloning method: Ligation Independent Cloning
  Sequencing primers: 5′ T7-fwd; 3′ T7-rev
Resource information
  A portion of this plasmid was derived from a plasmid made by: Nathan Thomsen, Berger Lab
Terms and licenses: Academic/Nonprofit Terms; Industry Terms: Not Available to Industry
How to cite: EcNusGNTD was a gift from James Berger (Addgene plasmid # 113123 ; http://n2t.net/addgene:113123 ; RRID:Addgene_113123)
