[The description below was written by a language model from this plasmid's Addgene catalogue record and pLannotate feature annotations shown in this document.]
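Description:
EcNusGNTD is a bacterial expression plasmid of about 6.8 kb, built on the MacroLab 1C ligation-independent cloning backbone, a pET-style vector for making His6-MBP fusion proteins in E. coli. It replicates from a ColE1/pBR322-type origin accompanied by the bom region and the rop gene, which moderates copy number (the catalogue lists copy number as unknown). It also carries an f1 phage origin. Selection is by kanamycin through an aph(3')-Ia aminoglycoside phosphotransferase gene. Short tetracycline-resistance fragments flanking the lacI region are non-functional backbone remnants.

The expression cassette is driven by a T7 promoter with an adjacent lac operator and the T7 gene 10 ribosome binding site. A plasmid-borne lacI gene supplies repressor, so transcription is IPTG-inducible in hosts that provide T7 RNA polymerase, such as BL21(DE3) derivatives. The open reading frame encodes an N-terminal 6xHis tag, a signal-sequence-less and therefore cytosolic maltose binding protein, an N10 linker and a TEV protease site. These are followed by a 357 bp fragment of Escherichia coli nusG from which residues 120–181 have been deleted, leaving only the N-terminal domain. The His tag and MBP aid affinity purification and solubility, and TEV cleavage releases the NusG domain from the tags. The feature table also annotates a His-tag fragment and a solubility-tag fragment between the insert and the T7 terminator. These look like residual vector sequence, and the record does not say whether they are translated.

The plasmid is intended for recombinant production of the NusG N-terminal domain. It was deposited in connection with work on how this universal adaptor protein regulates bacterial transcription termination.
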