Features (pLannotate 1.2.2; 22 found; start..end, strand, type, name):
      1..19      +  promoter       T7 promoter: promoter for bacteriophage T7 RNA polymerase
     20..44      +  protein_bind   lac operator: The lac repressor binds to the lac operator to inhibit transcription in E. coli. This inhibition can be relieved by adding lactose or isopropyl-β-D-thiogalactopyranoside (IPTG). lac repressor encoded by lacI
     59..81      +  RBS            RBS: efficient ribosome binding site from bacteriophage T7 gene 10 (Olins and Rangwala, 1989)
    100..117     +  CDS            6xHis: 6xHis affinity tag
    127..1227    +  CDS            MBP: maltose binding protein from E. coli; malE (mutated); This version of the gene does not encode a signal sequence, so MBP will remain in the cytosol.
   1282..1298    +  CDS            TEV site (fragment): tobacco etch virus (TEV) protease recognition and cleavage site
   1309..1665    +  CDS            nusG (fragment): NUSG_ECO57 - Experimental evidence at protein level: Swiss-Prot protein existence level 1. Participates in transcription elongation, termination and antitermination. In the absence of Rho, increases the rate of transcription elongation by the RNA polymerase (RNAP), probably by partially suppressing pausing. In the presence of Rho, modulates most Rho-dependent termination events by interacting with the RNAP to render the complex more susceptible to the termination activity of Rho. May be required to overcome a kinetic limitation of Rho to function at certain terminators. Also involved in riboso
   1735..1752    +  CDS            9xHis (fragment): 9xHis affinity tag
   1762..1811    +  CDS            SET1 (fragment): solubility-enhancement tag derived from T7 phage gene 10B
   1819..1866    +  terminator     T7 terminator: transcription terminator for bacteriophage T7 RNA polymerase
   1903..2331    +  rep_origin     f1 ori (sequence partly withheld): f1 bacteriophage origin of replication; arrow indicates direction of (+) strand synthesis
   2385..2442    +  promoter       AmpR promoter (fragment): bla
   2451..3266    -  CDS            KanR: aminoglycoside phosphotransferase; aph(3')-Ia; confers resistance to kanamycin in bacteria or G418 (Geneticin®) in eukaryotes
   3388..3976    +  rep_origin     ori: high-copy-number ColE1/pMB1/pBR322/pUC origin of replication
   4162..4301    -  misc_feature   bom: basis of mobility region from pBR322
   4403..4594    -  CDS            rop: Rop protein, which maintains plasmids at low copy number; rop
   4611..4991    +  CDS            YPB1_ECOLX: Protein predicted: Swiss-Prot protein existence level 4. From Escherichia coli.
   5063..5354    -  CDS            TcR (fragment): tetracycline efflux protein; tet; confers resistance to tetracycline
   5369..5390    -  protein_bind   CAP binding site: CAP binding activates transcription in the presence of cAMP. E. coli catabolite activator protein
   5403..6485    -  CDS            lacI: lac repressor; lacI; The lac repressor binds to the lac operator to inhibit transcription in E. coli. This inhibition can be relieved by adding lactose or isopropyl-β-D-thiogalactopyranoside (IPTG).
   6486..6563    -  promoter       lacI promoter: lacI
   6571..6850    -  CDS            TcR (fragment): tetracycline efflux protein; tet; confers resistance to tetracycline
>Addgene plasmid #113123 | EcNusGNTD | addgene full sequence | sequence record 223540 | Addgene NGS Result
TAATACGACTCACTATAGGGGAATTGTGAGCGGATAACAATTCCCCTCTAGAAATAATTTTGTTTAACTT
TAAGAAGGAGATATACCATGGGTTCTTCTCACCATCACCATCACCATGGTTCTTCTATGAAAATCGAAGA
AGGTAAACTGGTAATCTGGATTAACGGCGATAAAGGCTATAACGGTCTCGCTGAAGTCGGTAAGAAATTC
GAGAAAGATACCGGAATTAAAGTCACCGTTGAGCATCCGGATAAACTGGAAGAGAAATTCCCACAGGTTG
CGGCAACTGGCGATGGCCCTGACATTATCTTCTGGGCACACGACCGCTTTGGTGGCTACGCTCAATCTGG
CCTGTTGGCTGAAATCACCCCGGACAAAGCGTTCCAGGACAAGCTGTATCCGTTTACCTGGGATGCCGTA
CGTTACAACGGCAAGCTGATTGCTTACCCGATCGCTGTTGAAGCGTTATCGCTGATTTATAACAAAGATC
TGCTGCCGAACCCGCCAAAAACCTGGGAAGAGATCCCGGCGCTGGATAAAGAACTGAAAGCGAAAGGTAA
GAGCGCGCTGATGTTCAACCTGCAAGAACCGTACTTCACCTGGCCGCTGATTGCTGCTGACGGGGGTTAT
GCGTTCAAGTATGAAAACGGCAAGTACGACATTAAAGACGTGGGCGTGGATAACGCTGGCGCGAAAGCGG
GTCTGACCTTCCTGGTTGACCTGATTAAAAACAAACACATGAATGCAGACACCGATTACTCCATCGCAGA
AGCTGCCTTTAATAAAGGCGAAACAGCGATGACCATCAACGGCCCGTGGGCATGGTCCAACATCGACACC
AGCAAAGTGAATTATGGTGTAACGGTACTGCCGACCTTCAAGGGTCAACCATCCAAACCGTTCGTTGGCG
TGCTGAGCGCAGGTATTAACGCCGCCAGTCCGAACAAAGAGCTGGCAAAAGAGTTCCTCGAAAACTATCT
GCTGACTGATGAAGGTCTGGAAGCGGTTAATAAAGACAAACCGCTGGGTGCCGTAGCGCTGAAGTCTTAC
GAGGAAGAGTTGGCGAAAGATCCACGTATTGCCGCCACTATGGAAAACGCCCAGAAAGGTGAAATCATGC
CGAACATCCCGCAGATGTCCGCTTTCTGGTATGCCGTGCGTACTGCGGTGATCAACGCCGCCAGCGGTCG
TCAGACTGTCGATGAAGCCCTGAAAGACGCGCAGACTAATTCGAGCTCGAACAACAACAACAATAACAAT
AACAACAACCTCGGGATCGAGGAAAACCTGTACTTCCAATCCAATGCAATGTCTGAAGCTCCTAAAAAGC
GCTGGTACGTCGTTCAGGCGTTTTCCGGTTTTGAAGGCCGCGTAGCAACGTCGCTGCGTGAGCATATCAA
ATTACACAACATGGAAGATTTGTTTGGTGAAGTCATGGTACCAACCGAAGAAGTGGTTGAAATCCGTGGC
GGTCAGCGTCGCAAAAGCGAACGTAAATTCTTCCCTGGCTACGTCCTCGTTCAGATGGTGATGAACGACG
CGAGCTGGCACCTGGTGCGCAGCGTACCGCGTGTGATGGGCTTCATCGGCGGTACTTCCGATCGTCCTGC
GCCAATCAGCGATAAAGAAGTCGATGCGATTATGAACCGCCTGCAGCAGGTTGGTTAATAACATTGGAAG
TGGATAACGGATCCGAATTCGAGCGCCGTCGACAAGCTTGCGGCCGCACTCGAGCACCACCACCACCACC
ACTGAGATCCGGCTGCTAACAAAGCCCGAAAGGAAGCTGAGTTGGCTGCTGCCACCGCTGAGCAATAACT
AGCATAACCCCTTGGGGCCTCTAAACGGGTCTTGAGGGGTTTTTTGCTGAAAGGAGGAACTATATCCGGA
TTGGCGAATGGG
[124 nt withheld, positions 1903-2026]
C
[91 nt withheld, positions 2028-2118]
A
[49 nt withheld, positions 2120-2168]
CCTTTGACGTTGGAGTCCACGTTCTTT
[37 nt withheld, positions 2196-2232]
ACCCTATCTCGGTCTATTCTTTTGATTTATAAGGGATTTTGCCGATTTCGGCCTATTGGTTAAAAAATGA
GCTGATTTAACAAAAATTTAACGCGAATTTTAACAAACTAGTAACGTTTACAATTTCAGGTGGCACTTTT
CGGGGAAATGTGCGCGGAACCCCTATTTGTTTATTTTTCTAAATACATTCAAATATGTATCCGCTCATGA
ATTAATTCTTAGAAAAACTCATCGAGCATCAAATGAAACTGCAATTTATTCATATCAGGATTATCAATAC
CATATTTTTGAAAAAGCCGTTTCTGTAATGAAGGAGAAAACTCACCGAGGCAGTTCCATAGGATGGCAAG
ATCCTGGTATCGGTCTGCGATTCCGACTCGTCCAACATCAATACAACCTATTAATTTCCCCTCGTCAAAA
ATAAGGTTATCAAGTGAGAAATCACCATGAGTGACGACTGAATCCGGTGAGAATGGCAAAAGTTTATGCA
TTTCTTTCCAGACTTGTTCAACAGGCCAGCCATTACGCTCGTCATCAAAATCACTCGCATCAACCAAACC
GTTATTCATTCGTGATTGCGCCTGAGCGAGACGAAATACGCGATCGCTGTTAAAAGGACAATTACAAACA
GGAATCGAATGCAACCGGCGCAGGAACACTGCCAGCGCATCAACAATGTTTTCACCTGAATCAGGATATT
CTTCTAATACCTGGAATGCTGTTTTCCCGGGGATCGCAGTGGTGAGTAACCATGCATCATCAGGAGTACG
GATAAAATGCTTGATGGTCGGAAGAGGCATAAATTCCGTCAGCCAGTTTAGTCTGACCATCTCATCTGTA
ACATCATTGGCAACGCTACCTTTGCCATGTTTCAGAAACAACTCTGGCGCATCGGGCTTCCCATACAATC
GATAGATTGTCGCACCTGATTGCCCGACATTATCGCGAGCCCATTTATACCCATATAAATCAGCATCCAT
GTTGGAATTTAATCGCGGCCTAGAGCAAGACGTTTCCCGTTGAATATGGCTCATAACACCCCTTGTATTA
CTGTTTATGTAAGCAGACAGTTTTATTGTTCATGACCAAAATCCCTTAACGTGAGTTTTCGTTCCACTGA
GCGTCAGACCCCGTAGAAAAGATCAAAGGATCTTCTTGAGATCCTTTTTTTCTGCGCGTAATCTGCTGCT
TGCAAACAAAAAAACCACCGCTACCAGCGGTGGTTTGTTTGCCGGATCAAGAGCTACCAACTCTTTTTCC
GAAGGTAACTGGCTTCAGCAGAGCGCAGATACCAAATACTGTCCTTCTAGTGTAGCCGTAGTTAGGCCAC
CACTTCAAGAACTCTGTAGCACCGCCTACATACCTCGCTCTGCTAATCCTGTTACCAGTGGCTGCTGCCA
GTGGCGATAAGTCGTGTCTTACCGGGTTGGACTCAAGACGATAGTTACCGGATAAGGCGCAGCGGTCGGG
CTGAACGGGGGGTTCGTGCACACAGCCCAGCTTGGAGCGAACGACCTACACCGAACTGAGATACCTACAG
CGTGAGCTATGAGAAAGCGCCACGCTTCCCGAAGGGAGAAAGGCGGACAGGTATCCGGTAAGCGGCAGGG
TCGGAACAGGAGAGCGCACGAGGGAGCTTCCAGGGGGAAACGCCTGGTATCTTTATAGTCCTGTCGGGTT
TCGCCACCTCTGACTTGAGCGTCGATTTTTGTGATGCTCGTCAGGGGGGCGGAGCCTATGGAAAAACGCC
AGCAACGCGGCCTTTTTACGGTTCCTGGCCTTTTGCTGGCCTTTTGCTCACATGTTCTTTCCTGCGTTAT
CCCCTGATTCTGTGGATAACCGTATTACCGCCTTTGAGTGAGCTGATACCGCTCGCCGCAGCCGAACGAC
CGAGCGCAGCGAGTCAGTGAGCGAGGAAGCGGAAGAGCGCCTGATGCGGTATTTTCTCCTTACGCATCTG
TGCGGTATTTCACACCGCAATGGTGCACTCTCAGTACAATCTGCTCTGATGCCGCATAGTTAAGCCAGTA
TACACTCCGCTATCGCTACGTGACTGGGTCATGGCTGCGCCCCGACACCCGCCAACACCCGCTGACGCGC
CCTGACGGGCTTGTCTGCTCCCGGCATCCGCTTACAGACAAGCTGTGACCGTCTCCGGGAGCTGCATGTG
TCAGAGGTTTTCACCGTCATCACCGAAACGCGCGAGGCAGCTGCGGTAAAGCTCATCAGCGTGGTCGTGA
AGCGATTCACAGATGTCTGCCTGTTCATCCGCGTCCAGCTCGTTGAGTTTCTCCAGAAGCGTTAATGTCT
GGCTTCTGATAAAGCGGGCCATGTTAAGGGCGGTTTTTTCCTGTTTGGTCACTGATGCCTCCGTGTAAGG
GGGATTTCTGTTCATGGGGGTAATGATACCGATGAAACGAGAGAGGATGCTCACGATACGGGTTACTGAT
GATGAACATGCCCGGTTACTGGAACGTTGTGAGGGTAAACAACTGGCGGTATGGATGCGGCGGGACCAGA
GAAAAATCACTCAGGGTCAATGCCAGCGCTTCGTTAATACAGATGTAGGTGTTCCACAGGGTAGCCAGCA
GCATCCTGCGATGCAGATCCGGAACATAATGGTGCAGGGCGCTGACTTCCGCGTTTCCAGACTTTACGAA
ACACGGAAACCGAAGACCATTCATGTTGTTGCTCAGGTCGCAGACGTTTTGCAGCAGCAGTCGCTTCACG
TTCGCTCGCGTATCGGTGATTCATTCTGCTAACCAGTAAGGCAACCCCGCCAGCCTAGCCGGGTCCTCAA
CGACAGGAGCACGATCATGCGCACCCGTGGGGCCGCCATGCCGGCGATAATGGCCTGCTTCTCGCCGAAA
CGTTTGGTGGCGGGACCAGTGACGAAGGCTTGAGCGAGGGCGTGCAAGATTCCGAATACCGCAAGCGACA
GGCCGATCATCGTCGCGCTCCAGCGAAAGCGGTCCTCGCCGAAAATGACCCAGAGCGCTGCCGGCACCTG
TCCTACGAGTTGCATGATAAAGAAGACAGTCATAAGTGCGGCGACGATAGTCATGCCCCGCGCCCACCGG
AAGGAGCTGACTGGGTTGAAGGCTCTCAAGGGCATCGGTCGAGATCCCGGTGCCTAATGAGTGAGCTAAC
TTACATTAATTGCGTTGCGCTCACTGCCCGCTTTCCAGTCGGGAAACCTGTCGTGCCAGCTGCATTAATG
AATCGGCCAACGCGCGGGGAGAGGCGGTTTGCGTATTGGGCGCCAGGGTGGTTTTTCTTTTCACCAGTGA
GACGGGCAACAGCTGATTGCCCTTCACCGCCTGGCCCTGAGAGAGTTGCAGCAAGCGGTCCACGCTGGTT
TGCCCCAGCAGGCGAAAATCCTGTTTGATGGTGGTTAACGGCGGGATATAACATGAGCTGTCTTCGGTAT
CGTCGTATCCCACTACCGAGATATCCGCACCAACGCGCAGCCCGGACTCGGTAATGGCGCGCATTGCGCC
CAGCGCCATCTGATCGTTGGCAACCAGCATCGCAGTGGGAACGATACCCTCATTCAGCATTTGCATGGTT
TGTTGAAAACCGGACATGGCACTCCAGTCGCCTTCCCGTTCCGCTATCGGCTGAATTTGATTGCGAGTGA
GATATTTATGCCAGCCAGCCAGACGCAGACGCGCCGAGACAGAACTTAATGGGCCCGCTAACAGCGCGAT
TTGCTGGTGACCCAATGCGACCAGATGCTCCACGCCCAGTCGCGTACCGTCTTCATGGGAGAAAATAATA
CTGTTGATGGGTGTCTGGTCAGAGACATCAAGAAATAACGCCGGAACATTAGTGCAGGCAGCTTCCACAG
CAATGGCATCCTGGTCATCCAGCGGATAGTTAATGATCAGCCCACTGACGCGTTGCGCGAGAAGATTGTG
CACCGCCGCTTTACAGGCTTCGACGCCGCTTCGTTCTACCATCGACACCACCACGCTGGCACCCAGTTGA
TCGGCGCGAGATTTAATCGCCGCGACAATTTGCGACGGCGCGTGCAGGGCCAGACTGGAGGTGGCAACGC
CAATCAGCAACGACTGTTTGCCCGCCAGTTGTTGTGCCACGCGGTTGGGAATGTAATTCAGCTCCGCCAT
CGCCGCTTCCACTTTTTCCCGCGTTTTCGCAGAAACGTGGCTGGCCTGGTTCACCACGCGGGAAACGGTC
TGATAAGAGACACCGGCATACTCTGCGACATCGTATAACGTTACTGGTTTCACATTCACCACCCTGAATT
GACTCTCTTCCGGGCGCTATCATGCCATACCGCGAAAGGTTTTGCGCCATTCGATGGTGTCCGGGATCTC
GACGCTCTCCCTTATGCGACTCCTGCATTAGGAAGCAGCCCAGTAGTAGGTTGAGGCCGTTGAGCACCGC
CGCCGCAAGGAATGGTGCATGCAAGGAGATGGCGCCCAACAGTCCCCCGGCCACGGGGCCTGCCACCATA
CCCACGCCGAAACAAGCGCTCATGAGCCCGAAGTGGCGAGCCCGATCTTCCCCATCGGTGATGTCGGCGA
TATAGGCGCCAGCAACCGCACCTGTGGCGCCGGTGATGCCGGCCACGATGCGTCCGGCGTAGAGGATCGA
GATCTCGATCCCGCGAAAT
